>Addgene plasmid #239060 | pcDNA-GreenPy1High | addgene full sequence | sequence record 476567 | Addgene NGS Result
AAAATTTAAGCTACAACAAGGCAAGGCTTGACCGACAATTGCATGAAGAATCTGCTTAGGGTTAGGCGTT
TTGCGCTGCTTCGCGATGTACGGGCCAGATATACGCGTTGACATTGATTATTGACTAGTTATTAATAGTA
ATCAATTACGGGGTCATTAGTTCATAGCCCATATATGGAGTTCCGCGTTACATAACTTACGGTAAATGGC
CCGCCTGGCTGACCGCCCAACGACCCCCGCCCATTGACGTCAATAATGACGTATGTTCCCATAGTAACGC
CAATAGGGACTTTCCATTGACGTCAATGGGTGGAGTATTTACGGTAAACTGCCCACTTGGCAGTACATCA
AGTGTATCATATGCCAAGTACGCCCCCTATTGACGTCAATGACGGTAAATGGCCCGCCTGGCATTATGCC
CAGTACATGACCTTATGGGACTTTCCTACTTGGCAGTACATCTACGTATTAGTCATCGCTATTACCATGG
TGATGCGGTTTTGGCAGTACATCAATGGGCGTGGATAGCGGTTTGACTCACGGGGATTTCCAAGTCTCCA
CCCCATTGACGTCAATGGGAGTTTGTTTTGGCACCAAAATCAACGGGACTTTCCAAAATGTCGTAACAAC
TCCGCCCCATTGACGCAAATGGGCGGTAGGCGTGTACGGTGGGAGGTCTATATAAGCAGAGCTCTCTGGC
TAACTAGAGAACCCACTGCTTACTGGCTTATCGAAATTAATACGACTCACTATAGGGAGACCCAAGCTGG
CTAGCGTGCCGCCACCATGGCCTCGAGAATGGTGCAATCTTTTTCCGATCCGCTGGTAGAACTGCTTCCA
GATCACCCGGAATCCCAATATGACTTGCTCGAAGCGCGCCATGCGCTGGAAGGGATCGCAGCATATTACG
CTGCCTTGCGCAGCACAGATGAAGATAAAGAGAGGATCAGAGAGTTGCATCATGCGATTGGGCTTGCCCA
ACAAAGTGGTGATCTCGATGCCGAAAGTAACGCTGTACTTCAGTATCAAACCGCGGTGACCGAGGCAGCG
CACAATGTGGTCCTTTTGCACTTGTTGAGATGTATGGAGCCTATGCTCGCACAGAATATCCGACAAAACT
TTGAGCTGCTGTACCGTCATAACGTCTATGTCATGGCCGACAAGCAGAGGAACGGCATCAAGGCGAACTT
CAAGATCCGCCACAACATCGAGGGCGGCGGCGTGCAGCTCGCCTACCACCACCAGCAGAACACCCCCATC
GGCGACGGCCCCGTGCTGCTGCCCGACAACCACTACCTGTGCACCCAGTCCAAACTTTCGAAAGACCCCA
ACGAGAAGCGCGATCACATGGTCCTGCTGGAGTTCGTGACCGCCGCCGGGATCACTCTCGGCATGGACGA
GCTGTACATGGGCGGTACCGGAGGGAGCATGGTGAGCAAGGGCGAGGAGCTGTTCACCGGGGTGGTGCCC
ATCCTGGTCGAGCTGGACGGCGACGTAAACGGCCACAAGTTCAGCGTGTCCGGCGAGGGTGAGGGCGATG
CCACCTACGGCAAGCTGACCCTGAAGTTCATCTGCACCACCGGCAAGCTGCCCGTGCCCTGGCCCACCCT
CGTGACCACCCTGACCTACGGCGTGCAGTGCTTCGGCCGCTACCCCGACCACATGAAGCAGCACGACTTC
TTCAAGTCCGCCATGCCCGAAGGCTACATCCAGGAGCGCACCATCTTCTTCGAGGACGACGGCAACTACA
AGACCCGCGCCGAGGTGAAGTTCGAGGGCGACACCCTGGTGAGCCGCATCGAGCTGAAGGGCATCGACTT
CAAGGAGGACGGCAACATCCTGGGGCATAAGCTGGAGTACAACTCGTGGCGACGAGAGATGCTGCCGCTC
GTGTCTTCCCATCGCACTCGCATATTTGAAGCTATTATGGCAGGAAAACCGGAGGAAGCCAGGGAAGCGT
CCCATAAACACTTGGCCTTTATTGAGGAAATCCTGCTGGACCGGTCAAGGGAGGAATCACGCCGCGAACG
CTCATTGAGACGGCTGGAGCAAAGAAAGAATTGAAAGCTTGGTAAACCGCTGATCAGCCTCGACTGTGCC
TTCTAGTTGCCAGCCATCTGTTGTTTGCCCCTCCCCCGTGCCTTCCTTGACCCTGGAAGGTGCCACTCCC
ACTGTCCTTTCCTAATAAAATGAGGAAATTGCATCGCATTGTCTGAGTAGGTGTCATTCTATTCTGGGGG
GTGGGGTGGGGCAGGACAGCAAGGGGGAGGATTGGGAAGACAATAGCAGGCATGCTGGGGATGCGGTGGG
CTCTATGGCTTCTGAGGCGGAAAGAACCAGCTGGGGCTCTAGGGGGTATCCCC
[124 nt withheld, positions 2364-2487]
C
[91 nt withheld, positions 2489-2579]
A
[49 nt withheld, positions 2581-2629]
CCTTTGACGTTGGAGTCCACGTTCTTT
[37 nt withheld, positions 2657-2693]
ACCCTATCTCGGTCTATTCTTTTGATTTATAAGGGATTTTGCCGATTTCGGCCTATTGGTTAAAAAATGA
GCTGATTTAACAAAAATTTAACGCGAATTAATTCTGTGGAATGTGTGTCAGTTAGGGTGTGGAAAGTCCC
CAGGCTCCCCAGCAGGCAGAAGTATGCAAAGCATGCATCTCAATTAGTCAGCAACCAGGTGTGGAAAGTC
CCCAGGCTCCCCAGCAGGCAGAAGTATGCAAAGCATGCATCTCAATTAGTCAGCAACCATAGTCCCGCCC
CTAACTCCGCCCATCCCGCCCCTAACTCCGCCCAGTTCCGCCCATTCTCCGCCCCATGGCTGACTAATTT
TTTTTATTTATGCAGAGGCCGAGGCCGCCTCTGCCTCTGAGCTATTCCAGAAGTAGTGAGGAGGCTTTTT
TGGAGGCCTAGGCTTTTGCAAAAAGCTCCCGGGAGCTTGTATATCCATTTTCGGATCTGATCAAGAGACA
GGATGAGGATCGTTTCGCATGATTGAACAAGATGGATTGCACGCAGGTTCTCCGGCCGCTTGGGTGGAGA
GGCTATTCGGCTATGACTGGGCACAACAGACAATCGGCTGCTCTGATGCCGCCGTGTTCCGGCTGTCAGC
GCAGGGGCGCCCGGTTCTTTTTGTCAAGACCGACCTGTCCGGTGCCCTGAATGAACTGCAGGACGAGGCA
GCGCGGCTATCGTGGCTGGCCACGACGGGCGTTCCTTGCGCAGCTGTGCTCGACGTTGTCACTGAAGCGG
GAAGGGACTGGCTGCTATTGGGCGAAGTGCCGGGGCAGGATCTCCTGTCATCTCACCTTGCTCCTGCCGA
GAAAGTATCCATCATGGCTGATGCAATGCGGCGGCTGCATACGCTTGATCCGGCTACCTGCCCATTCGAC
CACCAAGCGAAACATCGCATCGAGCGAGCACGTACTCGGATGGAAGCCGGTCTTGTCGATCAGGATGATC
TGGACGAAGAGCATCAGGGGCTCGCGCCAGCCGAACTGTTCGCCAGGCTCAAGGCGCGCATGCCCGACGG
CGAGGATCTCGTCGTGACCCATGGCGATGCCTGCTTGCCGAATATCATGGTGGAAAATGGCCGCTTTTCT
GGATTCATCGACTGTGGCCGGCTGGGTGTGGCGGACCGCTATCAGGACATAGCGTTGGCTACCCGTGATA
TTGCTGAAGAGCTTGGCGGCGAATGGGCTGACCGCTTCCTCGTGCTTTACGGTATCGCCGCTCCCGATTC
GCAGCGCATCGCCTTCTATCGCCTTCTTGACGAGTTCTTCTGAGCGGGACTCTGGGGTTCGAAATGACCG
ACCAAGCGACGCCCAACCTGCCATCACGAGATTTCGATTCCACCGCCGCCTTCTATGAAAGGTTGGGCTT
CGGAATCGTTTTCCGGGACGCCGGCTGGATGATCCTCCAGCGCGGGGATCTCATGCTGGAGTTCTTCGCC
CACCCCAACTTGTTTATTGCAGCTTATAATGGTTACAAATAAAGCAATAGCATCACAAATTTCACAAATA
AAGCATTTTTTTCACTGCATTCTAGTTGTGGTTTGTCCAAACTCATCAATGTATCTTATCATGTCTGTAT
ACCGTCGACCTCTAGCTAGAGCTTGGCGTAATCATGGTCATAGCTGTTTCCTGTGTGAAATTGTTATCCG
CTCACAATTCCACACAACATACGAGCCGGAAGCATAAAGTGTAAAGCCTGGGGTGCCTAATGAGTGAGCT
AACTCACATTAATTGCGTTGCGCTCACTGCCCGCTTTCCAGTCGGGAAACCTGTCGTGCCAGCTGCATTA
ATGAATCGGCCAACGCGCGGGGAGAGGCGGTTTGCGTATTGGGCGCTCTTCCGCTTCCTCGCTCACTGAC
TCGCTGCGCTCGGTCGTTCGGCTGCGGCGAGCGGTATCAGCTCACTCAAAGGCGGTAATACGGTTATCCA
CAGAATCAGGGGATAACGCAGGAAAGAACATGTGAGCAAAAGGCCAGCAAAAGGCCAGGAACCGTAAAAA
GGCCGCGTTGCTGGCGTTTTTCCATAGGCTCCGCCCCCCTGACGAGCATCACAAAAATCGACGCTCAAGT
CAGAGGTGGCGAAACCCGACAGGACTATAAAGATACCAGGCGTTTCCCCCTGGAAGCTCCCTCGTGCGCT
CTCCTGTTCCGACCCTGCCGCTTACCGGATACCTGTCCGCCTTTCTCCCTTCGGGAAGCGTGGCGCTTTC
TCATAGCTCACGCTATAGGTATCTCAGTTCGGTGTAGGTCGTTCGCTCCAAGCTGGGCTGTGTGCACGAA
CCCCCCGTTCAGCCCGACCGCTGCGCCTTATCCGGTAACTATCGTCTTGAGTCCAACCCGGTAAGACACG
ACTTATCGCCACTGGCAGCAGCCACTGGTAACAGGATTAGCAGAGCGAGGTATGTAGGCGGTGCTACAGA
GTTCTTGAAGTGGTGGCCTAACTACGGCTACACTAGAAGAACAGTATTTGGTATCTGCGCTCTGCTGAAG
CCAGTTACCTTCGGAAAAAGAGTTGGTAGCTCTTGATCCGGCAAACAAACCACCGCTGGTAGCGGTGGTT
TTTTTGTTTGCAAGCAGCAGATTACGCGCAGAAAAAAAGGATCTCAAGAAGATCCTTTGATCTTTTCTAC
GGGGTCTGACGCTCAGTGGAACGAAAACTCACGTTAAGGGATTTTGGTCATGAGATTATCAAAAAGGATC
TTCACCTAGATCCTTTTAAATTAAAAATGAAGTTTTAAATCAATCTAAAGTATATATGAGTAAACTTGGT
CTGACAGTTACCAATGCTTAATCAGTGAGGCACCTATCTCAGCGATCTGTCTATTTCGTTCATCCATAGT
TGCCTGACTCCCCGTCGTGTAGATAACTACGATACGGGAGGGCTTACCATCTGGCCCCAGTGCTGCAATG
ATACCGCGAGACCCACGCTCACCGGCTCCAGATTTATCAGCAATAAACCAGCCAGCCGGAAGGGCCGAGC
GCAGAAGTGGTCCTGCAACTTTATCCGCCTCCATCCAGTCTATTAATTGTTGCCGGGAAGCTAGAGTAAG
TAGTTCGCCAGTTAATAGTTTGCGCAACGTTGTTGCCATTGCTACAGGCATCGTGGTGTCACGCTCGTCG
TTTGGTATGGCTTCATTCAGCTCCGGTTCCCAACGATCAAGGCGAGTTACATGATCCCCCATGTTGTGCA
AAAAAGCGGTTAGCTCCTTCGGTCCTCCGATCGTTGTCAGAAGTAAGTTGGCCGCAGTGTTATCACTCAT
GGTTATGGCAGCACTGCATAATTCTCTTACTGTCATGCCATCCGTAAGATGCTTTTCTGTGACTGGTGAG
TACTCAACCAAGTCATTCTGAGAATAGTGTATGCGGCGACCGAGTTGCTCTTGCCCGGCGTCAATACGGG
ATAATACCGCGCCACATAGCAGAACTTTAAAAGTGCTCATCATTGGAAAACGTTCTTCGGGGCGAAAACT
CTCAAGGATCTTACCGCTGTTGAGATCCAGTTCGATGTAACCCACTCGTGCACCCAACTGATCTTCAGCA
TCTTTTACTTTCACCAGCGTTTCTGGGTGAGCAAAAACAGGAAGGCAAAATGCCGCAAAAAAGGGAATAA
GGGCGACACGGAAATGTTGAATACTCATACTCTTCCTTTTTCAATATTATTGAAGCATTTATCAGGGTTA
TTGTCTCATGAGCGGATACATATTTGAATGTATTTAGAAAAATAAACAAATAGGGGTTCCGCGCACATTT
CCCCGAAAAGTGCCACCTGACGTCGACGGATCGGGAGATCTCCCGATCCCCTATGGTGCACTCTCAGTAC
AATCTGCTCTGATGCCGCATAGTTAAGCCAGTATCTGCTCCCTGCTTGTGTGTTGGAGGTCGCTGAGTAG
TGCGCGAGC
Features (pLannotate 1.2.2; 20 found; start..end, strand, type, name):
    110..489     +  enhancer       CMV enhancer: human cytomegalovirus immediate early enhancer
    490..693     +  promoter       CMV promoter: human cytomegalovirus (CMV) immediate early promoter
    689..722     +  LTR            5' LTR (truncated) (fragment): truncated 5' long terminal repeat (LTR) from HIV-1
    738..756     +  promoter       T7 promoter: promoter for bacteriophage T7 RNA polymerase
   1141..1863    +  CDS            cEGFP: cEGFP is a basic (constitutively fluorescent) green fluorescent protein published in 2008, derived from Aequorea victoria.
   2094..2318    +  polyA_signal   bGH poly(A) signal: bovine growth hormone polyadenylation signal
   2322..2343    +  promoter       SV40 promoter (fragment): SV40 enhancer and early promoter
   2364..2792    +  rep_origin     f1 ori (sequence partly withheld): f1 bacteriophage origin of replication; arrow indicates direction of (+) strand synthesis
   2806..3135    +  promoter       SV40 promoter: SV40 enhancer and early promoter
   3202..3993    +  CDS            neo: KKA2_KLEPN - Also known as kan, nptII. Experimental evidence at protein level: Swiss-Prot protein existence level 1. Resistance to kanamycin, neomycin, paromomycin, ribostamycin, butirosin and gentamicin B. From Klebsiella pneumoniae.
   4017..4175    +  CDS            ble (fragment): BLE_KLEPN - Experimental evidence at protein level: Swiss-Prot protein existence level 1. Binding protein with a strong affinity to the bleomycin family of antibiotics. Binds to CL990; an antimitotic-antibiotic compound. From Klebsiella pneumoniae.
   4170..4291    +  polyA_signal   SV40 poly(A) signal: SV40 polyadenylation signal
   4364..4380    -  protein_bind   lac operator: The lac repressor binds to the lac operator to inhibit transcription in E. coli. This inhibition can be relieved by adding lactose or isopropyl-β-D-thiogalactopyranoside (IPTG). lac repressor encoded by lacI
   4388..4418    -  promoter       lac promoter: promoter for the E. coli lac operon
   4433..4454    -  protein_bind   CAP binding site: CAP binding activates transcription in the presence of cAMP. E. coli catabolite activator protein
   4467..4559    -  CDS            lacI (fragment): lac repressor; lacI; The lac repressor binds to the lac operator to inhibit transcription in E. coli. This inhibition can be relieved by adding lactose or isopropyl-β-D-thiogalactopyranoside (IPTG).
   4742..5330    -  rep_origin     ori: high-copy-number ColE1/pMB1/pBR322/pUC origin of replication
   5501..6361    -  CDS            AmpR: β-lactamase; bla; confers resistance to ampicillin, carbenicillin, and related antibiotics
   6362..6466    -  promoter       AmpR promoter: bla
   6525..6577    -  misc_feature   bom (fragment): basis of mobility region from pBR322
