[The description below was written by a language model from this plasmid's Addgene catalogue record and pLannotate feature annotations shown in this document.]
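Description:
pcDNA-GreenPy1High is a mammalian expression plasmid built on the pcDNA3.1 backbone that encodes GreenPy1High, a synthetic, genetically encoded green fluorescent biosensor for pyruvate described as the high-affinity variant. The sequenced record is 6,622 nt. The 1,263 bp insert was placed between XhoI and HindIII sites, both retained, downstream of the human cytomegalovirus immediate early enhancer and promoter and upstream of the bovine growth hormone polyadenylation signal, giving strong constitutive transcription in transfected mammalian cells. A T7 promoter sits between the CMV promoter and the insert, as is standard for this backbone, and can serve for in vitro transcription or as a sequencing primer site.

Automated annotation recognises only a GFP-related coding segment of about 720 bp (labelled cEGFP) within the insert. The remaining insert sequence on either side of it is unannotated and presumably contributes the pyruvate-sensing portion, but the record does not state which binding domain is used or how the sensor is arranged. Short hits labelled as an HIV-1 LTR fragment, a ble fragment and a lacI fragment appear to be small annotation matches in backbone sequence rather than functional elements.

The backbone carries an SV40 early promoter driving the neomycin phosphotransferase gene with an SV40 poly(A) signal, allowing G418 selection of stable mammalian lines. For propagation in E. coli it has a high-copy ColE1/pUC-type origin and an ampicillin resistance gene with its own promoter, and an f1 origin permits single-stranded DNA production. The plasmid is intended for fluorescence imaging of pyruvate in mammalian cells.
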