Addgene plasmid #239060: pcDNA-GreenPy1High
Purpose: Mammalian expression of high affinity green fluorescent pyruvate biosensor GreenPy1High
Depositing lab: Robert Campbell. Depositing organization: The University of Tokyo. Publication: High-performance genetically-encoded green and red fluorescent biosensors for pyruvate. Imai S, Hario S, Suerte C, Yamaguchi I, Sakoi K, Terai T, Takahashi-Yamashiro K, Campbell RE. bioRxiv 2025.04.17.649293 10.1101/2025.04.17.649293.
Backbone
  Vector backbone: pcDNA3.1
  Vector type: Mammalian Expression
Growth in bacteria
  Bacterial resistance: Ampicillin, 100 μg/mL
  Growth temperature: 37°C
  Growth strain: DH5alpha
  Copy number: High Copy
Gene/Insert
  Gene/Insert name: GreenPy1High
  Species: Synthetic
  Insert size (bp): 1263
  Cloning method: Restriction Enzyme; 5′ cloning site XhoI (not destroyed); 3′ cloning site HindIII (not destroyed)
Terms and licenses: Academic/Nonprofit Terms; Industry Terms: Not Available to Industry
Depositor comments: Please visit ttps://doi.org/10.1101/2025.04.17.649293 for bioRxiv preprint.
How to cite: pcDNA-GreenPy1High was a gift from Robert Campbell (Addgene plasmid # 239060 ; http://n2t.net/addgene:239060 ; RRID:Addgene_239060)
