>Addgene plasmid #239060 | pcDNA-GreenPy1High | depositor partial sequence | sequence record 469543 | GreenPy1High-gene
ATGGTGCAATCTTTTTCCGATCCGCTGGTAGAACTGCTTCCAGATCACCCGGAATCCCAATATGACTTGC
TCGAAGCGCGCCATGCGCTGGAAGGGATCGCAGCATATTACGCTGCCTTGCGCAGCACAGATGAAGATAA
AGAGAGGATCAGAGAGTTGCATCATGCGATTGGGCTTGCCCAACAAAGTGGTGATCTCGATGCCGAAAGT
AACGCTGTACTTCAGTATCAAACCGCGGTGACCGAGGCAGCGCACAATGTGGTCCTTTTGCACTTGTTGA
GATGTATGGAGCCTATGCTCGCACAGAATATCCGACAAAACTTTGAGCTGCTGTACCGTCATAACGTCTA
TGTCATGGCCGACAAGCAGAGGAACGGCATCAAGGCGAACTTCAAGATCCGCCACAACATCGAGGGCGGC
GGCGTGCAGCTCGCCTACCACCACCAGCAGAACACCCCCATCGGCGACGGCCCCGTGCTGCTGCCCGACA
ACCACTACCTGTGCACCCAGTCCAAACTTTCGAAAGACCCCAACGAGAAGCGCGATCACATGGTCCTGCT
GGAGTTCGTGACCGCCGCCGGGATCACTCTCGGCATGGACGAGCTGTACATGGGCGGTACCGGAGGGAGC
ATGGTGAGCAAGGGCGAGGAGCTGTTCACCGGGGTGGTGCCCATCCTGGTCGAGCTGGACGGCGACGTAA
ACGGCCACAAGTTCAGCGTGTCCGGCGAGGGTGAGGGCGATGCCACCTACGGCAAGCTGACCCTGAAGTT
CATCTGCACCACCGGCAAGCTGCCCGTGCCCTGGCCCACCCTCGTGACCACCCTGACCTACGGCGTGCAG
TGCTTCGGCCGCTACCCCGACCACATGAAGCAGCACGACTTCTTCAAGTCCGCCATGCCCGAAGGCTACA
TCCAGGAGCGCACCATCTTCTTCGAGGACGACGGCAACTACAAGACCCGCGCCGAGGTGAAGTTCGAGGG
CGACACCCTGGTGAGCCGCATCGAGCTGAAGGGCATCGACTTCAAGGAGGACGGCAACATCCTGGGGCAT
AAGCTGGAGTACAACTCGTGGCGACGAGAGATGCTGCCGCTCGTGTCTTCCCATCGCACTCGCATATTTG
AAGCTATTATGGCAGGAAAACCGGAGGAAGCCAGGGAAGCGTCCCATAAACACTTGGCCTTTATTGAGGA
AATCCTGCTGGACCGGTCAAGGGAGGAATCACGCCGCGAACGCTCATTGAGACGGCTGGAGCAAAGAAAG
AAT
